>Addgene plasmid #239805 | pGY214 | addgene full sequence | sequence record 483799 | Addgene NGS Result
TAACAATCTATTCTCCGCTTGGTGATGCTAAAGGGCTTTCAATAGACCTTGTAAGTGAAGGAGATGGAGC
CGTCAATCCGCTACCCTGCCTCTGGTCAGTTGGTCTCAGCAATGTACCCTGTGAGTCTTGATAGACTAGT
TGGTGACTAGTCTCTGTAGATGGAACAAATGGTGCTTGAGAGGGCACGTATGGCAGAGCTCCAGTCATCT
GCGGAACATATACTGGGCCCGGGAAGATCTCATGGTCATAGCTGTTTCCGCTGAGGGTTTAATCGTTGAC
CTCACAGGGATTTCCACCAAAAAGTGGACCGGGCGGGCGCCACTCGGCCGTGCCACAGCAGCCTGAGAGC
GGACAAATAACAACAGCCGCCTGCCGCGGGGTTCGGTTGCAAACATGACCAACAGGCCAGGCCATCATCA
ACCCACCGCTGCGTTGATGCCCAGGATTTCAGTCCAATAATCCACAATTTACCAACGGATAGAGCTAGGT
GAACTAGATAGACAGGAGGGCCAGAGGGAGGGGACCGAGATGAAAAATTTTCGATGAAAGAGTGGTCAAG
GTGGGGTCGTAGTTCGGCGCTCCGAGGGCGAGGAACCAAGGAAAGGCGAGAAAAGGACAGGCTGATCGCG
CTGCGTTGCTGGGCTGCAAGCGTGTCCAGTTGAGTCTGGAAAAGGCTCCGCCGTGAAGATTCTGCGTTGG
TCCCGCACCTGCGCGGTGGGGGCATTACCCCTCCATGTCCAATGATTTCAAGTCAAAGCCAAGGGTTGAA
GCCCGCCCGCTTAGTCGCCTTCTCGCTTGACCCCTCCATATAAGTATTTCCCCTCCTCCCCCTCCCACAA
ATTTTTCCTTTCCCTTTCCTCCCTCGTCCGCTTCAGTACGTATATCTTCCCCCCCTCTCTCTTCCTTCTC
ACTCTTCTCTCCTTCTTTCTTGATTCATCCTCTCTCTAACTGACTTCTTTGCTCAGCACCTCTACGCGTT
CTGGCCGTAGTATCTGAGCAATTTTTCTACAGACTTTTTCTATCTAATTCCAAAAAAGAACTTCGAGTTC
ATTCACAACCGTCATCATGGGGTGAGTCAAGACAACGATCATCATCTGACAAAGGAAGGACATGGGCTAA
CGGATATCTTCTACAACAGTAAGGTGAGCAAGGGCGAGGAGCTGTTCACCGGGGTGGTGCCCATCCTGGT
CGAGCTGGACGGCGACGTAAACGGCCACAAGTTCAGCGTGTCCGGCGAGGGCGAGGGCGATGCCACCTAC
GGCAAGCTGACCCTGAAGTTCATCTGCACCACCGGCAAGCTGCCCGTGCCCTGGCCCACCCTCGTGACCA
CCCTGACCTACGGCGTGCAGTGCTTCAGCCGCTACCCCGACCACATGAAGCAGCACGACTTCTTCAAGTC
CGCCATGCCCGAAGGCTACGTCCAGGAGCGCACCATCTTCTTCAAGGACGACGGCAACTACAAGACCCGC
GCCGAGGTGAAGTTCGAGGGCGACACCCTGGTGAACCGCATCGAGCTGAAGGGCATCGACTTCAAGGAGG
ACGGCAACATCCTGGGGCACAAGCTGGAGTACAACTACAACAGCCACAACGTCTATATCATGGCCGACAA
GCAGAAGAACGGCATCAAGGTGAACTTCAAGATCCGCCACAACATCGAGGACGGCAGCGTGCAGCTCGCC
GACCACTACCAGCAGAACACCCCCATCGGCGACGGCCCCGTGCTGCTGCCCGACAACCACTACCTGAGCA
CCCAGTCCGCCCTGAGCAAAGACCCCAACGAGAAGCGCGATCACATGGTCCTGCTGGAGTTCGTGACCGC
CGCCGGGATCACTCTCGGCATGGACGAGCTGTACAAGTAAGCGGACATTCGATTTATGCCGTTATGACTT
CCTTAAAAAAGCCTTTACGAATGAAAGAAATGGAATTAGACTTGTTATGTAGTTGATTCTACAATGGATT
ATGATTCCTGAACTTCAAATCCGCTGTTCATTATTAATCTCAGCTCTTCCCGTAAAGCCAATGTTGAAAC
TATTCGTAAATGTACCTCGTTTTGCGTGTACCTTGCTTATCACGTGATATTACATGACCTGGACAGAGTT
CTGCGCGAAAGTCATAACGTAAATCCCGGGCGGTAGGTGCGTCCCGGGCGGAAGGTAGTTTTCTCGTCCA
CCCCAACGCGTTTATCAACCTCAACTTTCAACAACCATCATGCCACCAAAAGCGCGTAAAACAAAGCGAG
ATTTGATTGAGCAAGAGGGCAGGATCCAATGCGCGATTCAAGACATTAAAAATGGAAAATTTCAAAAAAT
TGCGCCCGCAGCGCGTGCATACAAAATTCATCCCAATACAAGTGTAATGCTAGTGGAGGTCCGTTGACCT
CACAGGGATTTCCACCAAAAAGTGGACCGGGCGGGCGCCACTCGGCCGTGCCACAGCAGCCTGAGAGCGG
ACAAATAACAACAGCCGCCTGCCGCGGGGTTCGGTTGCAAACATGACCAACAGGCCAGGCCATCATCAAC
CCACCGCTGCGTTGATGCCCAGGATTTCAGTCCAATAATCCACAATTTACCAACGGATAGAGCTAGGTGA
ACTAGATAGACAGGAGGGCCAGAGGGAGGGGACCGAGATGAAAAATTTTCGATGAAAGAGTGGTCAAGGT
GGGGTCGTAGTTCGGCGCTCCGAGGGCGAGGAACCAAGGAAAGGCGAGAAAAGGACAGGCTGATCGCGCT
GCGTTGCTGGGCTGCAAGCGTGTCCAGTTGAGTCTGGAAAAGGCTCCGCCGTGAAGATTCTGCGTTGGTC
CCGCACCTGCGCGGTGGGGGCATTACCCCTCCATGTCCAATGATTTCAAGTCAAAGCCAAGGGTTGAAGC
CCGCCCGCTTAGTCGCCTTCTCGCTTGACCCCTCCATATAAGTATTTCCCCTCCTCCCCCTCCCACAAAT
TTTTCCTTTCCCTTTCCTCCCTCGTCCGCTTCAGTACGTATATCTTCCCCCCCTCTCTCTTCCTTCTCAC
TCTTCTCTCCTTCTTTCTTGATTCATCCTCTCTCTAACTGACTTCTTTGCTCAGCACCTCTACGCGTTCT
GGCCGTAGTATCTGAGCAATTTTTCTACAGACTTTTTCTATCTAATTCCAAAAAAGAACTTCGAGTTCAT
TCACAACCGTCATCATGGGGTGAGTCAAGACAACGATCATCATCTGACAAAGGAAGGACATGGGCTAACG
GATATCTTCTACAACAGTAAGGCCTCCTCCGAGGACGTCATCAAGGAGTTCATGCGCTTCAAGGTGCGCA
TGGAGGGCTCCGTGAACGGCCACGAGTTCGAGATCGAGGGCGAGGGCGAGGGCCGCCCCTACGAGGGCAC
CCAGACCGCCAAGCTGAAGGTGACCAAGGGCGGCCCCCTGCCCTTCGCCTGGGACATCCTGTCCCCTCAG
TTCCAGTACGGCTCCAAGGCCTACGTGAAGCACCCCGCCGACATCCCCGACTACTTGAAGCTGTCCTTCC
CCGAGGGCTTCAAGTGGGAGCGCGTGATGAACTTCGAGGACGGCGGCGTGGTGACCGTGACCCAGGACTC
CTCCCTGCAGGACGGCGAGTTCATCTACAAGGTGAAGCTGCGCGGCACCAACTTCCCCTCCGACGGCCCC
GTAATGCAGAAGAAGACCATGGGCTGGGAGGCCTCCACCGAGCGGATGTACCCCGAGGACGGCGCCCTGA
AGGGCGAGATCAAGATGAGGCTGAAGCTGAAGGACGGCGGCCACTACGACGCCGAGGTCAAGACCACCTA
CATGGCCAAGAAGCCCGTGCAGCTGCCCGGCGCCTACAAGACCGACATCAAGCTGGACATCACCTCCCAC
AACGAGGACTACACCATCGTGGAACAGTACGAGCGCGCCGAGGGCCGCCACTCCACCGGCGCCTAAGCGG
ACATTCGATTTATGCCGTTATGACTTCCTTAAAAAAGCCTTTACGAATGAAAGAAATGGAATTAGACTTG
TTATGTAGTTGATTCTACAATGGATTATGATTCCTGAACTTCAAATCCGCTGTTCATTATTAATCTCAGC
TCTTCCCGTAAAGCCAATGTTGAAACTATTCGTAAATGTACCTCGTTTTGCGTGTACCTTGCTTATCACG
TGATATTACATGACCTGGACAGAGTTCTGCGCGAAAGTCATAACGTAAATCCCGGGCGGTAGGTGCGTCC
CGGGCGGAAGGTAGTTTTCTCGTCCACCCCAACGCGTTTATCAACCTCAACTTTCAACAACCATCATGCC
ACCAAAAGCGCGTAAAACAAAGCGAGATTTGATTGAGCAAGAGGGCAGGATCCAATGCGCGATTCAAGAC
ATTAAAAATGGAAAATTTCAAAAAATTGCGCCCGCAGCGCGTGCATACAAAATTCATCCCAATACAAGTG
TAATGCTAGTGGAGGTCAACACATCAATGCCTATTTTGGTTTAGTCGTCCAGGCGGTGAGCACAAAATTT
GTGTCGTTTGACAAGATGGTTCATTTAGGCAACTGGTCAGATCAGCCCCACTTGTAGCAGTAGCGGCGGC
GCTCGAAGTGTGACTCTTATTAGCAGACAGGAACGAGGACATTATTATCATCTGCTGCTTGGTGCACGAT
AACTTGGTGCGTTTGTCAAGCAAGGTAAGTGGACGACCCGGTCATACCTTCTTAAGTTCGCCCTTCCTCC
CTTTATTTCAGATTCAATCTGACTTACCTATTCTACCCAAGCATCCAAATGAAAAAGCCTGAACTCACCG
CGACGTCTGTCGAGAAGTTTCTGATCGAAAAGTTCGACAGCGTCTCCGACCTGATGCAGCTCTCGGAGGG
CGAAGAATCTCGTGCTTTCAGCTTCGATGTAGGAGGGCGTGGATATGTCCTGCGGGTAAATAGCTGCGCC
GATGGTTTCTACAAAGATCGTTATGTTTATCGGCACTTTGCATCGGCCGCGCTCCCGATTCCGGAAGTGC
TTGACATTGGGGAGTTCAGCGAGAGCCTGACCTATTGCATCTCCCGCCGTGCACAGGGTGTCACGTTGCA
AGACCTGCCTGAAACCGAACTGCCCGCTGTTCTCCAGCCGGTCGCGGAGGCCATGGATGCGATTGCTGCG
GCCGATCTTAGCCAGACGAGCGGGTTCGGCCCATTCGGACCGCAAGGAATCGGTCAATACACTACATGGC
GTGATTTCATATGCGCGATTGCTGATCCCCATGTGTATCACTGGCAAACTGTGATGGACGACACCGTCAG
TGCGTCCGTCGCGCAGGCTCTCGATGAGCTGATGCTTTGGGCCGAGGACTGCCCCGAAGTCCGGCACCTC
GTGCATGCGGATTTCGGCTCCAACAATGTCCTGACGGACAATGGCCGCATAACAGCGGTCATTGACTGGA
GCGAGGCGATGTTCGGGGATTCCCAATACGAGGTCGCCAACATCCTCTTCTGGAGGCCGTGGTTGGCTTG
TATGGAGCAGCAGACGCGCTACTTCGAGCGGAGGCATCCGGAGCTTGCAGGATCGCCGCGCCTCCGGGCG
TATATGCTCCGCATTGGTCTTGACCAACTCTATCAGAGCTTGGTTGACGGCAATTTCGATGATGCAGCTT
GGGCGCAGGGTCGATGCGACGCAATCGTCCGATCCGGAGCCGGGACTGTCGGGCGTACACAAATCGCCCG
CAGAAGCGCGGCCGTCTGGACCGATGGCTGTGTAGAAGTACTCGCCGATAGTGGAAACCGACGCCCCAGC
ACTCGTCCGAGGGCAAAGGAATAGAGTAGATGCCGACCGATCCCCACTACCGCATTAAGACCTCAGCGCG
GCCGCAAATTTAAATAAAATGAAGTGAAGTTCCTATACTTTCTAGAGAATAGGAACTTCTATAGTGAGTC
GAATAAGGGCGACACAAAATTTATTCTAAATGCATAATAAATACTGATAACATCTTATAGTTTGTATTAT
ATTTTGTATTATCGTTGACATGTATAATTTTGATATCAAAAACTGATTTTCCCTTTATTATTTTCGAGAT
TTATTTTCTTAATTCTCTTTAACAAACTAGAAATATTGTATATACAAAAAATCATAAATAATAGATGAAT
AGTTTAATTATAGGTGTTCATCAATCGAAAAAGCAACGTATCTTATTTAAAGTGCGTTGCTTTTTTCTCA
TTTATAAGGTTAAATAATTCTCATATATCAAGCAAAGTGACAGGCGCCCTTAAATATTCTGACAAATGCT
CTTTCCCTAAACTCCCCCCATAAAAAAACCCGCCGAAGCGGGTTTTTACGTTATTTGCGGATTAACGATT
ACTCGTTATCAGAACCGCCCAGGGGGCCCGAGCTTAAGACTGGCCGTCGTTTTACAACACAGAAAGAGTT
TGTAGAAACGCAAAAAGGCCATCCGTCAGGGGCCTTCTGCTTAGTTTGATGCCTGGCAGTTCCCTACTCT
CGCCTTCCGCTTCCTCGCTCACTGACTCGCTGCGCTCGGTCGTTCGGCTGCGGCGAGCGGTATCAGCTCA
CTCAAAGGCGGTAATACGGTTATCCACAGAATCAGGGGATAACGCAGGAAAGAACATGTGAGCAAAAGGC
CAGCAAAAGGCCAGGAACCGTAAAAAGGCCGCGTTGCTGGCGTTTTTCCATAGGCTCCGCCCCCCTGACG
AGCATCACAAAAATCGACGCTCAAGTCAGAGGTGGCGAAACCCGACAGGACTATAAAGATACCAGGCGTT
TCCCCCTGGAAGCTCCCTCGTGCGCTCTCCTGTTCCGACCCTGCCGCTTACCGGATACCTGTCCGCCTTT
CTCCCTTCGGGAAGCGTGGCGCTTTCTCATAGCTCACGCTGTAGGTATCTCAGTTCGGTGTAGGTCGTTC
GCTCCAAGCTGGGCTGTGTGCACGAACCCCCCGTTCAGCCCGACCGCTGCGCCTTATCCGGTAACTATCG
TCTTGAGTCCAACCCGGTAAGACACGACTTATCGCCACTGGCAGCAGCCACTGGTAACAGGATTAGCAGA
GCGAGGTATGTAGGCGGTGCTACAGAGTTCTTGAAGTGGTGGGCTAACTACGGCTACACTAGAAGAACAG
TATTTGGTATCTGCGCTCTGCTGAAGCCAGTTACCTTCGGAAAAAGAGTTGGTAGCTCTTGATCCGGCAA
ACAAACCACCGCTGGTAGCGGTGGTTTTTTTGTTTGCAAGCAGCAGATTACGCGCAGAAAAAAAGGATCT
CAAGAAGATCCTTTGATCTTTTCTACGGGGTCTGACGCTCAGTGGAACGACGCGCGCGTAACTCACGTTA
AGGGATTTTGGTCATGAGCTTGCGCCGTCCCGTCAAGTCAGCGTAATGCTCTGCTTACCAATGCTTAATC
AGTGAGGCACCTATCTCAGCGATCTGTCTATTTCGTTCATCCATAGTTGCCTGACTCCCCGTCGTGTAGA
TAACTACGATACGGGAGGGCTTACCATCTGGCCCCAGCGCTGCGATGATACCGCGAGAACCACGCTCACC
GGCTCCGGATTTATCAGCAATAAACCAGCCAGCCGGAAGGGCCGAGCGCAGAAGTGGTCCTGCAACTTTA
TCCGCCTCCATCCAGTCTATTAATTGTTGCCGGGAAGCTAGAGTAAGTAGTTCGCCAGTTAATAGTTTGC
GCAACGTTGTTGCCATCGCTACAGGCATCGTGGTGTCACGCTCGTCGTTTGGTATGGCTTCATTCAGCTC
CGGTTCCCAACGATCAAGGCGAGTTACATGATCCCCCATGTTGTGCAAAAAAGCGGTTAGCTCCTTCGGT
CCTCCGATCGTTGTCAGAAGTAAGTTGGCCGCAGTGTTATCACTCATGGTTATGGCAGCGCTACATAATT
CTCTTACTGTCATGCCATCCGTAAGATGCTTTTCTGTGACTGGTGAGTACTCAACCAAGTCATTCTGAGA
ATAGTGTATGCGGCGACCGAGTTGCTCTTGCCCGGCGTCAATACGGGATAATACCGCGCCACATAGCAGA
ACTTTAAAAGTGCTCATCATTGGAAAACGTTCTTCGGGGCGAAAACTCTCAAGGATCTTACCGCTGTTGA
GATCCAGTTCGATGTAACCCACTCGTGCACCCAACTGATCTTCAGCATCTTTTACTTTCACCAGCGTTTC
TGGGTGAGCAAAAACAGGAAGGCAAAATGCCGCAAAAAAGGGAATAAGGGCGACACGGAAATGTTGAATA
CTCATATTCTTCCTTTTTCAATATTATTGAAGCATTTATCAGGGTTATTGTCTCATGAGCGGATACATAT
TTGAATGTATTTAGAAAAATAAACAAATAGGGGTCAGTGTTACAACCAATTAACCAATTCTGAACATTAT
CGCGAGCCCATTTATACCTGAATATGGCTCATAACACCCCTTGTTTGCCTGGCGGCAGTAGCGCGGTGGT
CCCACCTGACCCCATGCCGAACTCAGAAGTGAAACGCCGTAGCGCCGATGGTAGTGTGGGGACTCCCCAT
GCGAGAGTAGGGAACTGCCAGGCATCAAATAAAACGAAAGGCTCAGTCGAAAGACTGGGCCTTTCGCCCG
GGCTAATTATGGGGTGTCGCCCTTATTCGACTCTATAGTGAAGTTCCTATTCTCTAGAAAGTATAGGAAC
TTCTGAAGTGGGGATTTAAATGCGGCCGCGCTGAGGGTTTAATCGACGAAGCAGCTGACGGCCAGTGCCA
AGCTTAACGCGTACCGGGCCCAGTATATGTTCCGCAGATGACTGGAGCTCTGCCATACGTGCCCTCTCAA
GCACCATTTGTTCCATCTACAGAGACTAGTCACCAACTAGTCTATCAAGACTCACAGGGTACATTGCTGA
GACCAACTGACCAGAGGCAGGGTAGCGGATTGACGGCTCCATCTCCTTCACTTACAAGGTCTATTGAAAG
CCCTTTAGCATCACCAAGCGGAGAATAGATTGTTAAGCTTATTTTTTGTATACTGTTTTGTGATAGCACG
AAGTTTTTCCACGGTATCTTGTTAAAAATATATATTTGTGGCGGGCTTACCTACATCAAATTAATAAGAG
ACTAATTATAAACTAAACACACAAGCAAGCTACTTTAGGGTAAAAGTTTATAAATGCTTTTGACGTATAA
ACGTTGCTTGTATTTATTATTACAATTAAAGGTGGATAGAAAACCTAGAGACTAGTTAGAAACTAATCTC
AGGTTTGCGTTAAACTAAATCAGAGCCCGAGAGGTTAACAGAACCTAGAAGGGGACTAGATATCCGGGTA
GGGAAACAAAAAAAAAAACAAGACAGCCACATATTAGGGAGACTAGTTAGAAGCTAGTTCCAGGACTAGG
AAAATAAAAGACAATGATACCACAGTCTAGTTGACAACTAGATAGATTCTAGATTGAGGCCAAAGTCTCT
GAGATCCAGGTTAGTTGCAACTAATACTAGTTAGTATCTAGTCTCCTATAACTCTGAAGCTAGAATAACT
TACTACTATTATCCTCACCACTGTTCAGCTGCGCAAACGGAGTGATTGCAAGGTGTTCAGAGACTAGTTA
TTGACTAGTCAGTGACTAGCAATAACTAACAAGGTATTAACCTACCATGTCTGCCATCACCCTGCACTTC
CTCGGGCTCAGCAGCCTTTTCCTCCTCATTTTCATGCTCATTTTCCTTGTTTAAGACTGTGACTAGTCAA
AGACTAGTCCAGAACCACAAAGGAGAAATGTCTTACCACTTTCTTCATTGCTTGTCTCTTTTGCATTATC
CATGTCTGCAACTAGTTAGAGTCTAGTTAGTGACTAGTCCGACGAGGACTTGCTTGTCTCCGGATTGTTG
GAGGAACTCTCCAGGGCCTCAAGATCCACAACAGAGCCTTCTAGAAGACTGGTCAATAACTAGTTGGTCT
TTGTCTGAGTCTGACTTACGAGGTTGCATACTCGCTCCCTTTGCCTCGTCAATCGATGAGAAAAAGCGCC
AAAACTCGCAATATGGCTTTGAACCACACGGTGCTGAGACTAGTTAGAATCTAGTCCCAAACTAGCTTGG
ATAGCTTACCTTTGCCCTTTGCGTTGCGACAGGTCTTGCAGGGTATGGTTCCTTTCTCACCAGCTGATTT
AGCTGCCTTGCTACCCTCACGGCGGATCTGCATAAAGAGTGGCTAGAGGTTATAAATTAGCACTGATCCT
AGGTACGGGGCTGAATGTAACTTGCCYTTCCTTTCTCATCGCGCGGCAAGACAGGCTTGCTCAAATTCCT
ACCAGTCACAGGGGTATGCACGGCGTACGGACCACTTGAACTAGTCACAGATTAGTTAGCAACTAGTCTG
CATTGAATGGCTGTACTTACGGGCCCTCGCCATTGTCCTGATCATTTCCAGCTTCACCCTCGTTGCTGCA
AAGTAGTTAGTGACTAGTCAAGGACTAGTTGAAATGGGAGAAGAAACTCACGAATTCTCGACACCCTTAG
TATTGTGGTCCTTGGACTTGGTGCTGCTATATATTAGCTAATACACTAGTTAGACTCACAGAAACTTACG
CAGCTCGCTTGCGCTTCTTGGTAGGAGTCGGGGTTGGGAGAACAGTGCCTTCAAACAAGCCTTCATACCA
TGCTACTTGACTAGTCAGGGACTAGTCACCAAGTAATCTAGATAGGACTTGCCTTTGGCCTCCATCAGTT
CCTTCATAGTGGGAGGTCCATTGTGCAATGTAAACTCCATGCCGTGGGAGTTCTTATCCTTCAAGTGCTT
GACCAATATGTTTCTGTTGGCAGAGGGAACCTGTCAACTAGTTAATAACTAGTCAGAAACTAGTATAGCA
GTAGACTCACTGTACGCTTGAGGCATCCCTTCACTCGGCAGTAGACTTCATATGGATGGATATCAGGCAC
GCCATTGTCGTCCTGTGGACTAGTCAGTAACTAGGCTTAAAGCTAGTCGGGTCGGCTTACTATCTTGAAA
TCCGGCAGCGTAAGCTCCCCGTCCTTAACTGCCTCGAGATAGTGACAGTACTCTGGGGACTTTCGGAGAT
CGTTATCGCGAATGCTCGGCATACTAATCGTTGACTAGTCTTGGACTAGTCCCGAGCAAAAAGGATTGGA
GGAGGAGGAGGAAGGTGAGAGTGAGACAAAGAGCGAAATAAGAGCTTCAAAGGCTATCTCTAAGCAGTAT
GAAGGTTAAGTATCTAGTTCTTGACTAGATTTAAAAGAGATTTCGACTAGTTATGTACCTGGAGTTTGGA
TATAGGAATGTGTTGTGGTAACGAAATGTAAGGGGGAGGAAAGAAAAAGTCGGTCAAGAGGTAACTCTAA
GTCGGCCATTCCTTTTTGGGAGGCGCTAACCATAAACGGCATGGTCGACTTAGAGTTAGCTCAGGGAATT
TAGGGAGTTATCTGCGACCACCGAGGAACGGCGGAATGCCAAAGAATCCCGATGGAGCTCTAGCTGGCGG
TTGACAACCCCACCTTTTGGCGTTTCTGCGGCGTTGCAGGCGGGACTGGATACTTCGTAGAACCAGAAAG
GCAAGGCAGAACGCGCTCAGCAAGAGTGTTGGAAGTGATAGCATGATGTGCCTTGTTAACTAGGTCAAAA
TCTGCAGTATGCTTGATGTTATCCAAAGTGTGAGAGAGGAAGGTCCAAACATACACGATTGGGAGAGGGC
CTAGGTATAAGAGTTTTTGAGTAGAACGCATGTGAGCCCAGCCATCTCGAGGAGATTAAACACGGGCCGG
CATTTGATGGCTATGTTAGTACCCCAATGGAAACGGTGAGAGTCCAGTGGTCGCAGATAACTCCCTAAAT
TCCCTGAGCTAACTCTAAGTCGACCATGCCGTTTATGGTTAGCGCCTCCCAAAAAGGAATGGCCGACTTA
GAGTTACCTCTTGACCGACTTTTTCTTTCCTCCCCCTTACATTTCGTTACCACAACACATTCCTATATCC
AAACTCCAGGTACATAACTAGTCGAAATCTCTTTTAAATCTAGTCAAGAACTAGATACTTAACCTTCATA
CTGCTTAGAGATAGCCTTTGAAGCTCTTATTTCGCTCTTTGTCTCACTCTCACCTTCCTCCTCCTCCTCC
AATCCTTTTTGCTCGGGACTAGTCCAAGACTAGTCAACGATTAGTATGCCGAGCATTCGCGATAACGATC
TCCGAAAGTCCCCAGAGTACTGTCACTATCTCGAGGCAGTTAAGGACGGGGAGCTTACGCTGCCGGATTT
CAAGATAGTAAGCCGACCCGACTAGCTTTAAGCCTAGTTACTGACTAGTCCACAGGACGACAATGGCGTG
CCTGATATCCATCCATATGAAGTCTACTGCCGAGTGAAGGGATGCCTCAAGCGTACAGTGAGTCTACTGC
TATACTAGTTTCTGACTAGTTATTAACTAGTTGACAGGTTCCCTCTGCCAACAGAAACATATTGGTCAAG
CACTTGAAGGACAAGAACTCCCACGGCATGGAGTTTACATTGCACAATGGACCTCCCACTATGAAGGAAC
TGATGGAGGCCAAAGGCAAGTCCTATCTAGATTACTTGGTGACTAGTCCCTGACTAGTCAAGTAGCATGG
TATGAAGGCTTGTTTGAAGGCACTGTTCTCCCAACCCCGACTCCTACCAAGAAGCGCAAGCGAGCTGCGT
AAGTTTCTGTGAGTCTAACTAGTGTATTAGCTAATATATAGCAGCACCAAGTCCAAGGACCACAATACTA
AGGGTGTCGAGAATTCGTGAGTTTCTTCTCCCATTTCAACTAGTCCTTGACTAGTCACTAACTACTTTGC
AGCAACGAGGGTGAAGCTGGAAATGATCAGGACAATGGCGAGGGCCCGTAAGTACAGCCATTCAATGCAG
ACTAGTTGCTAACTAATCTGTGACTAGTTCAAGTGGTCCGTACGCCGTGCATACCCCTGTGACTGGTAGG
AATTTGAGCAAGCCTGTCTTGCCGCGCGATGAGAAAGGAARGGCAAGTTACATTCAGCCCCGTACCTAGG
ATCAGTGCTAATTTATAACCTCTAGCCACTCTTTATGCAGATCCGCCGTGAGGGTAGCAAGGCAGCTAAA
TCAGCTGGTGAGAAAGGAACCATACCCTGCAAGACCTGTCGCAACGCAAAGGGCAAAGGTAAGCTATCCA
AGCTAGTTTGGGACTAGATTCTAACTAGTCTCAGCACCGTGTGGTTCAAAGCCATATTGCGAGTTTTGGC
GCTTTTTCTCATCGATTGACGAGGCAAAGGGAGCGAGTATGCAACCTCGTAAGTCAGACTCAGACAAAGA
CCAACTAGTTATTGACCAGTCTTCTAGAAGGCTCTGTTGTGGATCTTGAGGCCCTGGAGAGTTCCTCCAA
CAATCCGGAGACAAGCAAGTCCTCGTCGGACTAGTCACTAACTAGACTCTAACTAGTTGCAGACATGGAT
AATGCAAAAGAGACAAGCAATGAAGAAAGTGGTAAGACATTTCTCCTTTGTGGTTCTGGACTAGTCTTTG
ACTAGTCACAGTCTTAAACAAGGAAAATGAGCATGAAAATGAGGAGGAAAAGGCTGCTGAGCCCGAGGAA
GTGCAGGGTGATGGCAGACATGGTAGGTTAATACCTTGTTAGTTATTGCTAGTCACTGACTAGTCAATAA
CTAGTCTCTGAACACCTTGCAATCACTCCGTTTGCGCAGCTGAACAGTGGTGAGGATAATAGTAGTAAGT
TATTCTAGCTTCAGAGTTATAGGAGACTAGATACTAACTAGTATTAGTTGCAACTAACCTGGATCTCAGA
GACTTTGGCCTCAATCTAGAATCTATCTAGTTGTCAACTAGACTGTGGTATCATTGTCTTTTATTTTCCT
AGTCCTGGAACTAGCTTCTAACTAGTCTCCCTAATATGTGGCTGTCTTGTTTTTTTTTTTTGTTTCCCTA
CCCGGATATCTAGTCCCCTTCTAGGTTCTGTTAACCTCTCGGGCTCTGATTTAGTTTAACGCAAACCTGA
GATTAGTTTCTAACTAGTCTCTAGGTTTTCTATCCACCTTTAATTGTAATAATAAATACAAGCAACGTTT
ATACGTCAAAAGCATTTATAAACTTTTACCCTAAAGTAGCTTGCTTGTGTGTTTAGTTTATAATTAGTCT
CTTATTAATTTGATGTAGGTAAGCCCGCCACAAATATATATTTTTAACAAGATACCGTGGAAAAACTTCG
TGCTATCACAAAACAGTATACAAAAAATAAGCT
Features (pLannotate 1.2.2; 15 found; start..end, strand, type, name):
   1143..1860    +  CDS            EGFP (fragment): the original enhanced GFP (Yang et al., 1996) mammalian codon-optimized
   3241..3916    +  CDS            mRFP1 (fragment): monomeric derivative of DsRed (Campbell et al., 2002) mammalian codon-optimized
   4415..4734    +  promoter       trpC promoter (fragment): promoter for Aspergillus nidulans trpC
   4739..5764    +  CDS            HygR: hygromycin B phosphotransferase confers resistance to hygromycin
   5836..5869    -  protein_bind   FRT (minimal): supports FLP-mediated excision but not integration (Turan and Bode, 2011) FLP recombinase from the Saccharomyces cerevisiae 2μ plasmid
   6339..6358    +  CDS            lacZα (fragment): LacZα fragment of β-galactosidase; lacZ fragment
   6383..6400    -  terminator     rrnB T2 terminator (fragment): transcription terminator T2 from the E. coli rrnB gene
   6625..7213    -  rep_origin     ori: high-copy-number ColE1/pMB1/pBR322/pUC origin of replication
   7335..8195    -  CDS            AmpR: β-lactamase; bla; confers resistance to ampicillin, carbenicillin, and related antibiotics
   8198..8294    -  promoter       AmpR promoter (fragment): bla
   8324..8348    -  CDS            KanR (fragment): aminoglycoside phosphotransferase; aph(3')-Ia; confers resistance to kanamycin
   8377..8492    +  ncRNA          5S rRNA: Accession: RF00001 - 5S ribosomal RNA
   8496..8536    +  terminator     rrnB T1 terminator (fragment): transcription terminator T1 from the E. coli rrnB gene
   8580..8613    +  protein_bind   FRT (minimal): supports FLP-mediated excision but not integration (Turan and Bode, 2011) FLP recombinase from the Saccharomyces cerevisiae 2μ plasmid
   8926..14173   -  rep_origin     AMA1: replication origin from Aspergillus nidulans (Aleksenko and Clutterbuck, 1996)
