[The description below was written by a language model from this plasmid's Addgene catalogue record and pLannotate feature annotations shown in this document.]
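Description:
pGY214 is a fungal expression plasmid built on the pFC332 backbone and designed to express two fluorescent reporters, EGFP and mRFP1, simultaneously in filamentous fungi. It is a shuttle vector of about 14.2 kb. In E. coli it is maintained at high copy through a ColE1/pUC-type origin and selected with ampicillin via the β-lactamase gene. In the fungal host it carries the large AMA1 element from Aspergillus nidulans, which supports autonomous extrachromosomal replication rather than requiring genomic integration. Fungal transformants are selected with hygromycin B through a hygromycin phosphotransferase gene driven by the A. nidulans trpC promoter.

The payload consists of two separate reporter cassettes arranged in the same orientation, with the EGFP coding sequence upstream of the mRFP1 coding sequence; both were assembled by Gibson cloning. According to the catalogue record, each is driven by its own copy of a promoter called Tef1IN. The associated publication title indicates that this derives from the translation elongation factor 1-alpha (tef1α) gene and was developed as a strong promoter for reporter systems in Aspergillus niger. The promoter regions and any terminators flanking the reporters are not annotated in the automated feature table, although the unannotated stretches ahead of each coding sequence leave room for them. The table also detects two minimal FRT sites bracketing the bacterial origin and ampicillin marker, along with short fragments of lacZα, KanR, rrnB terminators and a 5S rRNA match. These appear to be backbone remnants with no function stated in the record. The construct is suited to dual-colour reporter work and to evaluating tef1α-based promoter strength in Aspergillus and related fungi.
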