Addgene plasmid #239805: pGY214
Purpose: Express EGFP and mRFP1 simultaneously in filamentous fungi
Depositing lab: Kyle Pomraning. Depositing organization: Pacific Northwest National Laboratory. Publication: Strong Translation Elongation Factor 1-Alpha (tef1α) Promoter Reporter Systems for Aspergillus niger. Guoliang Yuan, Tatiana Serrano-Zayas, Ziyu Dai, Erica I. DeMers, Shuang Deng, Beth A. Hofstad, and Kyle R. Pomraning. ACS Synthetic Biology Article ASAP 10.1021/acssynbio.5c00368.
Backbone
  Vector backbone: pFC332
  Vector type: Fungal Expression
  Selectable markers: Hygromycin
Growth in bacteria
  Bacterial resistance: Ampicillin, 100 μg/mL
  Growth temperature: 37°C
  Growth strain: DH5alpha
  Copy number: High Copy
Gene/Insert 1
  Gene/Insert name: EGFP
  Promoter: Tef1IN
  Cloning method: Gibson Cloning
  Sequencing primers: 5′ N/A; 3′ N/A
Gene/Insert 2
  Gene/Insert name: mRFP1
  Promoter: Tef1IN
  Cloning method: Gibson Cloning
  Sequencing primers: 5′ N/A; 3′ N/A
Terms and licenses: Academic/Nonprofit Terms; Industry Terms: Not Available to Industry
How to cite: pGY214 was a gift from Kyle Pomraning (Addgene plasmid # 239805 ; http://n2t.net/addgene:239805 ; RRID:Addgene_239805)
